Addgene plasmid #138858: pPD544 ZF36x6-Compact_EYFP
Purpose: EYFP reporter vector for the ZF36x6-Compact promoter
Depositing lab: Joshua Leonard. Depositing organization: Northwestern University. Publication: The COMET toolkit for composing customizable genetic programs in mammalian cells. Donahue PS, Draut JW, Muldoon JJ, Edelstein HI, Bagheri N, Leonard JN. Nat Commun. 2020 Feb 7;11(1):779. doi: 10.1038/s41467-019-14147-5. PubMed 32034124.
Backbone
  Vector backbone: pPD540 Reporter Template v3
  Vector type: Mammalian Expression, Synthetic Biology
Growth in bacteria
  Bacterial resistance: Ampicillin, 100 μg/mL
  Growth temperature: 37°C
  Growth strain: DH5alpha
  Copy number: High Copy
Gene/Insert
  Gene/Insert name: ZF36x6-Compact
  Species: Synthetic
  Promoter: ZF36x6-Compact
  Cloning method: Restriction Enzyme; 5′ cloning site BglII (not destroyed); 3′ cloning site NheI (not destroyed)
  Sequencing primers: 5′ CGACACGGAAATGTTGAATAC; 3′ TAGAAGGCACAGTCGAGG
Terms and licenses: Academic/Nonprofit Terms; Industry Terms: Not Available to Industry
Depositor comments: Leonard Lab plasmid reference number: L1276
How to cite: pPD544 ZF36x6-Compact_EYFP was a gift from Joshua Leonard (Addgene plasmid # 138858 ; http://n2t.net/addgene:138858 ; RRID:Addgene_138858)
