[The description below was written by a language model from this plasmid's Addgene catalogue record and pLannotate feature annotations shown in this document.]
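Description:
pPD544 ZF36x6-Compact_EYFP is a 4.3 kb mammalian expression reporter plasmid from the COMET synthetic biology toolkit, built on the pPD540 Reporter Template v3 backbone. It is propagated in E. coli as a high-copy plasmid through a ColE1/pUC-type origin and selected with ampicillin via the β-lactamase gene and its native promoter. An f1 phage origin is also present, along with short leftover lac promoter/operator, CAP site and lacI fragments that appear to be backbone remnants rather than functional parts.

The payload is a synthetic inducible promoter, ZF36x6-Compact, cloned between retained BglII and NheI sites upstream of EYFP. The name suggests six closely spaced binding sites for the zinc finger domain designated ZF36, although the feature table does not annotate these sites individually. It identifies only a minimal TATA-box promoter fragment with low basal activity immediately before the reporter. EYFP, a yellow fluorescent protein derived from Aequorea victoria, is followed by the bovine growth hormone polyadenylation signal. In this arrangement, little fluorescence is expected unless a cognate zinc finger transcription factor binds upstream and recruits transcriptional machinery to the minimal promoter, so EYFP output reports the activity of such a regulator.

Downstream, an SV40 early promoter and SV40 poly(A) signal flank only a short fragment of the bleomycin-resistance gene, so the annotation does not support a functional mammalian selection marker, and the plasmid seems suited to transient transfection. The stated use is as an EYFP reporter for characterising the ZF36x6-Compact promoter when composing genetic programs in mammalian cells.
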