Features (pLannotate 1.2.2; 16 found; start..end, strand, type, name):
    131..147     +  promoter       minP (fragment): minimal TATA-box promoter with low basal activity
    189..905     +  CDS            EYFP: EYFP is a basic (constitutively fluorescent) green/yellow fluorescent protein published in 1996, derived from Aequorea victoria. It is reported to be a very rapidly-maturing weak dimer with high acid sensitivity.
    959..1070    +  polyA_signal   bGH poly(A) signal: bovine growth hormone polyadenylation signal
   1187..1208    +  promoter       SV40 promoter (fragment): SV40 enhancer and early promoter
   1229..1657    +  rep_origin     f1 ori (sequence partly withheld): f1 bacteriophage origin of replication; arrow indicates direction of (+) strand synthesis
   1662..1684    +  promoter       SV40 promoter (fragment): SV40 enhancer and early promoter
   1685..1876    +  promoter       SV40 promoter: SV40 early promoter
   1903..2001    +  CDS            ble (fragment): BLE_KLEPN - Experimental evidence at protein level: Swiss-Prot protein existence level 1. Binding protein with a strong affinity to the bleomycin family of antibiotics. Binds to CL990; an antimitotic-antibiotic compound. From Klebsiella pneumoniae.
   1996..2117    +  polyA_signal   SV40 poly(A) signal: SV40 polyadenylation signal
   2190..2206    -  protein_bind   lac operator: The lac repressor binds to the lac operator to inhibit transcription in E. coli. This inhibition can be relieved by adding lactose or isopropyl-β-D-thiogalactopyranoside (IPTG). lac repressor encoded by lacI
   2214..2244    -  promoter       lac promoter: promoter for the E. coli lac operon
   2259..2280    -  protein_bind   CAP binding site: CAP binding activates transcription in the presence of cAMP. E. coli catabolite activator protein
   2293..2385    -  CDS            lacI (fragment): lac repressor; lacI; The lac repressor binds to the lac operator to inhibit transcription in E. coli. This inhibition can be relieved by adding lactose or isopropyl-β-D-thiogalactopyranoside (IPTG).
   2568..3156    -  rep_origin     ori: high-copy-number ColE1/pMB1/pBR322/pUC origin of replication
   3327..4187    -  CDS            AmpR: β-lactamase; bla; confers resistance to ampicillin, carbenicillin, and related antibiotics
   4188..4292    -  promoter       AmpR promoter: bla
>Addgene plasmid #138858 | pPD544 ZF36x6-Compact_EYFP | addgene full sequence | sequence record 322492 | Addgene NGS Result
GTGCCACCTGACGTCGACGGATCGGGAGATCTGCGAGGAAGACGCTACGCGAGAAGACGCTTGAGCTGAA
GACGCTGACTAAGAAGACGCTACGCGAGAAGACGCTTGAGCTGAAGACGCTAACGCTCTCTAGAGGGTAT
ATAATGGGGGCCACTAGTCTACTACCAGAGCTCATCGCTAGCGCCACCATGGTGAGCAAGGGCGAGGAGC
TGTTCACCGGGGTGGTGCCCATCCTGGTCGAGCTGGACGGCGACGTAAACGGCCACAAGTTCAGCGTGTC
CGGCGAGGGCGAGGGCGATGCCACCTACGGCAAGCTGACCCTGAAGTTCATCTGCACCACCGGCAAGCTG
CCCGTGCCCTGGCCCACCCTCGTGACCACCTTCGGCTACGGCCTGCAGTGCTTCGCCCGCTACCCCGACC
ACATGAAGCAGCACGACTTCTTCAAGTCCGCCATGCCCGAAGGCTACGTCCAGGAGCGCACCATCTTCTT
CAAGGACGACGGCAACTACAAGACCCGCGCCGAGGTGAAGTTCGAGGGCGACACCCTGGTGAACCGCATC
GAGCTGAAGGGCATCGACTTCAAGGAGGACGGCAACATCCTGGGGCACAAGCTGGAGTACAACTACAACA
GCCACAACGTCTATATCATGGCCGACAAGCAGAAGAACGGCATCAAGGTGAACTTCAAGATCCGCCACAA
CATCGAGGACGGCAGCGTGCAGCTCGCCGACCACTACCAGCAGAACACCCCCATCGGCGACGGCCCCGTG
CTGCTGCCCGACAACCACTACCTGAGCTACCAGTCCGCCCTGAGCAAAGACCCCAACGAGAAGCGCGATC
ACATGGTCCTGCTGGAGTTCGTGACCGCCGCCGGGATCACTCTCGGCATGGACGAGCTGTACAAGTAGGC
GGCCGCTCGAGTCTAGAGGGCCCGTTTAAACCCGCTGATCAGCCTCGACTGTGCCTTCTAGTTGCCAGCC
ATCTGTTGTTTGCCCCTCCCCCGTGCCTTCCTTGACCCTGGAAGGTGCCACTCCCACTGTCCTTTCCTAA
TAAAATGAGGAAATTGCATCGCATTGTCTGAGTAGGTGTCATTCTATTCTGGGGGGTGGGGTGGGGCAGG
ACAGCAAGGGGGAGGATTGGGAAGTCAATAGCAGGCATGCTGGGGATGCGGTGGGCTCTATGGCTTCTGA
GGCGGAAAGAACCAGCTGGGGCTCTAGGGGGTATCCCC
[124 nt withheld, positions 1229-1352]
C
[91 nt withheld, positions 1354-1444]
A
[49 nt withheld, positions 1446-1494]
CCTTTGACGTTGGAGTCCACGTTCTTT
[37 nt withheld, positions 1522-1558]
ACCCTATCTCGGTCTATTCTTTTGATTTATAAGGGATTTTGCCGATTTCGGCCTATTGGTTAAAAAATGA
GCTGATTTAACAAAAATTTAACGCGAATTAATTCTGTGGAATGTGTGTCAGTTAGGCTCAATTAGTCAGC
AACCATAGTCCCGCCCCTAACTCCGCCCATCCCGCCCCTAACTCCGCCCAGTTCCGCCCATTCTCCGCCC
CATGGCTGACTAATTTTTTTTATTTATGCAGAGGCCGAGGCCGCCTCTGCCTCTGAGCTATTCCAGAAGT
AGTGAGGAGGCTTTTTTGGAGGCCTAGGCTTTTGCAAAAAGCTCCCGGGAGCTTGTATATCCATTTTCGG
AGGTTGGGCTTCGGAATCGTTTTCCGGGACGCCGGCTGGATGATCCTCCAGCGCGGGGATCTCATGCTGG
AGTTCTTCGCCCACCCCAACTTGTTTATTGCAGCTTATAATGGTTACAAATAAAGCAATAGCATCACAAA
TTTCACAAATAAAGCATTTTTTTCACTGCATTCTAGTTGTGGTTTGTCCAAACTCATCAATGTATCTTAT
CATGTCTGTATACCGTCGACCTCTAGCTAGAGCTTGGCGTAATCATGGTCATAGCTGTTTCCTGTGTGAA
ATTGTTATCCGCTCACAATTCCACACAACATACGAGCCGGAAGCATAAAGTGTAAAGCCTGGGGTGCCTA
ATGAGTGAGCTAACTCACATTAATTGCGTTGCGCTCACTGCCCGCTTTCCAGTCGGGAAACCTGTCGTGC
CAGCTGCATTAATGAATCGGCCAACGCGCGGGGAGAGGCGGTTTGCGTATTGGGCGCTCTTCCGCTTCCT
CGCTCACTGACTCGCTGCGCTCGGTCGTTCGGCTGCGGCGAGCGGTATCAGCTCACTCAAAGGCGGTAAT
ACGGTTATCCACAGAATCAGGGGATAACGCAGGAAAGAACATGTGAGCAAAAGGCCAGCAAAAGGCCAGG
AACCGTAAAAAGGCCGCGTTGCTGGCGTTTTTCCATAGGCTCCGCCCCCCTGACGAGCATCACAAAAATC
GACGCTCAAGTCAGAGGTGGCGAAACCCGACAGGACTATAAAGATACCAGGCGTTTCCCCCTGGAAGCTC
CCTCGTGCGCTCTCCTGTTCCGACCCTGCCGCTTACCGGATACCTGTCCGCCTTTCTCCCTTCGGGAAGC
GTGGCGCTTTCTCATAGCTCACGCTGTAGGTATCTCAGTTCGGTGTAGGTCGTTCGCTCCAAGCTGGGCT
GTGTGCACGAACCCCCCGTTCAGCCCGACCGCTGCGCCTTATCCGGTAACTATCGTCTTGAGTCCAACCC
GGTAAGACACGACTTATCGCCACTGGCAGCAGCCACTGGTAACAGGATTAGCAGAGCGAGGTATGTAGGC
GGTGCTACAGAGTTCTTGAAGTGGTGGCCTAACTACGGCTACACTAGAAGAACAGTATTTGGTATCTGCG
CTCTGCTGAAGCCAGTTACCTTCGGAAAAAGAGTTGGTAGCTCTTGATCCGGCAAACAAACCACCGCTGG
TAGCGGTGGTTTTTTTGTTTGCAAGCAGCAGATTACGCGCAGAAAAAAAGGATCTCAAGAAGATCCTTTG
ATCTTTTCTACGGGGTCTGACGCTCAGTGGAACGAAAACTCACGTTAAGGGATTTTGGTCATGAGATTAT
CAAAAAGGATCTTCACCTAGATCCTTTTAAATTAAAAATGAAGTTTTAAATCAATCTAAAGTATATATGA
GTAAACTTGGTCTGACAGTTACCAATGCTTAATCAGTGAGGCACCTATCTCAGCGATCTGTCTATTTCGT
TCATCCATAGTTGCCTGACTCCCCGTCGTGTAGATAACTACGATACGGGAGGGCTTACCATCTGGCCCCA
GTGCTGCAATGATACCGCGAGATCCACGCTCACCGGCTCCAGATTTATCAGCAATAAACCAGCCAGCCGG
AAGGGCCGAGCGCAGAAGTGGTCCTGCAACTTTATCCGCCTCCATCCAGTCTATTAATTGTTGCCGGGAA
GCTAGAGTAAGTAGTTCGCCAGTTAATAGTTTGCGCAACGTTGTTGCCATTGCTACAGGCATCGTGGTGT
CACGCTCGTCGTTTGGTATGGCTTCATTCAGCTCCGGTTCCCAACGATCAAGGCGAGTTACATGATCCCC
CATGTTGTGCAAAAAAGCGGTTAGCTCCTTCGGTCCTCCGATCGTTGTCAGAAGTAAGTTGGCCGCAGTG
TTATCACTCATGGTTATGGCAGCACTGCATAATTCTCTTACTGTCATGCCATCCGTAAGATGCTTTTCTG
TGACTGGTGAGTACTCAACCAAGTCATTCTGAGAATAGTGTATGCGGCGACCGAGTTGCTCTTGCCCGGC
GTCAATACGGGATAATACCGCGCCACATAGCAGAACTTTAAAAGTGCTCATCATTGGAAAACGTTCTTCG
GGGCGAAAACTCTCAAGGATCTTACCGCTGTTGAGATCCAGTTCGATGTAACCCACTCGTGCACCCAACT
GATCTTCAGCATCTTTTACTTTCACCAGCGTTTCTGGGTGAGCAAAAACAGGAAGGCAAAATGCCGCAAA
AAAGGGAATAAGGGCGACACGGAAATGTTGAATACTCATACTCTTCCTTTTTCAATATTATTGAAGCATT
TATCAGGGTTATTGTCTCATGAGCGGATACATATTTGAATGTATTTAGAAAAATAAACAAATAGGGGTTC
CGCGCACATTTCCCCGAAAA
