>Addgene plasmid #138858 | pPD544 ZF36x6-Compact_EYFP | depositor partial sequence | sequence record 268383 | ZF36x6-Compact promoter
AGATCTGCGAGGAAGACGCTACGCGAGAAGACGCTTGAGCTGAAGACGCTGACTAAGAAGACGCTACGCG
AGAAGACGCTTGAGCTGAAGACGCTAACGCTCTCTAGAGGGTATATAATGGGGGCCACTAGTCTACTACC
AGAGCTCATCGCTAGC
